>Addgene plasmid #239837 | pHS2056 | addgene full sequence | sequence record 479103 | Addgene NGS Result
[60 nt withheld, positions 1-60]
T
[46 nt withheld, positions 62-107]
C
[141 nt withheld, positions 109-249]
CCTTTGACGTTGGAGTCCACGTTCTTT
[37 nt withheld, positions 277-313]
ACTCTATCTCGGGCTATTCTTTTGATTTATAAGGGATTTTGCCGATTTCGGTCTATTGGTTAAAAAATGA
GCTGATTTAACAAAAATTTAACGCGAATTTTAACAAAATATTAACGTTTACAATTTTATGGTGCACTCTC
AGTACAATCTGCTCTGATGCCGCATAGTTAAGCCAGCCCCGACACCCGCCAACACCCGCTGACGCGCCCT
GACGGGCTTGTCTGCTCCCGGCATCCGCTTACAGACAAGCTGTGACCGTCTCCGGGAGCTGCATGTGTCA
GAGGTTTTCACCGTCATCACCGAAACGCGCGAGACGAAAGGGCCTCGTGATACGCCTATTTTTATAGGTT
AATGTCATGATAATAATGGTTTCTTAGACGTCAGGTGGCACTTTTCGGGGAAATGTGCGCGGAACCCCTA
TTTGTTTATTTTTCTAAATACATTCAAATATGTATCCGCTCATGAGACAATAACCCTGATAAATGCTTCA
ATAATATTGAAAAAGGAAGAGTATGAGTATTCAACATTTCCGTGTCGCCCTTATTCCCTTTTTTGCGGCA
TTTTGCCTTCCTGTTTTTGCTCACCCAGAAACGCTGGTGAAAGTAAAAGATGCTGAAGATCAGTTGGGTG
CACGAGTGGGTTACATCGAACTGGATCTCAACAGCGGTAAGATCCTTGAGAGTTTTCGCCCCGAAGAACG
TTTTCCAATGATGAGCACTTTTAAAGTTCTGCTATGTGGCGCGGTATTATCCCGTATTGACGCCGGGCAA
GAGCAACTCGGTCGCCGCATACACTATTCTCAGAATGACTTGGTTGAGTACTCACCAGTCACAGAAAAGC
ATCTTACGGATGGCATGACAGTAAGAGAATTATGCAGTGCTGCCATAACCATGAGTGATAACACTGCGGC
CAACTTACTTCTGACAACGATCGGAGGACCGAAGGAGCTAACCGCTTTTTTGCACAACATGGGGGATCAT
GTAACTCGCCTTGATCGTTGGGAACCGGAGCTGAATGAAGCCATACCAAACGACGAGCGTGACACCACGA
TGCCTGTAGCAATGGCAACAACGTTGCGCAAACTATTAACTGGCGAACTACTTACTCTAGCTTCCCGGCA
ACAATTAATAGACTGGATGGAGGCGGATAAAGTTGCAGGACCACTTCTGCGCTCGGCCCTTCCGGCTGGC
TGGTTTATTGCTGATAAATCTGGAGCCGGTGAGCGTGGAAGCCGCGGTATCATTGCAGCACTGGGGCCAG
ATGGTAAGCCCTCCCGTATCGTAGTTATCTACACGACGGGGAGTCAGGCAACTATGGATGAACGAAATAG
ACAGATCGCTGAGATAGGTGCCTCACTGATTAAGCATTGGTAACTGTCAGACCAAGTTTACTCATATATA
CTTTAGATTGATTTAAAACTTCATTTTTAATTTAAAAGGATCTAGGTGAAGATCCTTTTTGATAATCTCA
TGACCAAAATCCCTTAACGTGAGTTTTCGTTCCACTGAGCGTCAGACCCCGTAGAAAAGATCAAAGGATC
TTCTTGAGATCCTTTTTTTCTGCGCGTAATCTGCTGCTTGCAAACAAAAAAACCACCGCTACCAGCGGTG
GTTTGTTTGCCGGATCAAGAGCTACCAACTCTTTTTCCGAAGGTAACTGGCTTCAGCAGAGCGCAGATAC
CAAATACTGTTCTTCTAGTGTAGCCGTAGTTAGGCCACCACTTCAAGAACTCTGTAGCACCGCCTACATA
CCTCGCTCTGCTAATCCTGTTACCAGTGGCTGCTGCCAGTGGCGATAAGTCGTGTCTTACCGGGTTGGAC
TCAAGACGATAGTTACCGGATAAGGCGCAGCGGTCGGGCTGAACGGGGGGTTCGTGCACACAGCCCAGCT
TGGAGCGAACGACCTACACCGAACTGAGATACCTACAGCGTGAGCTATGAGAAAGCGCCACGCTTCCCGA
AGGGAGAAAGGCGGACAGGTATCCGGTAAGCGGCAGGGTCGGAACAGGAGAGCGCACGAGGGAGCTTCCA
GGGGGAAACGCCTGGTATCTTTATAGTCCTGTCGGGTTTCGCCACCTCTGACTTGAGCGTCGATTTTTGT
GATGCTCGTCAGGGGGGCGGAGCCTATGGAAAAACGCCAGCAACGCGGCCTTTTTACGGTTCCTGGCCTT
TTGCTGGCCTTTTGCTCACATGTCCTGCAGGCAGCTGCGCGCTCGCTCGCTCACTGAGGCCGCCCGGGCG
TCGGGCGACCTTTGGTCGCCCGGCCTCAGTGAGCGAGCGAGCGCGCAGAGAGGGAGTGGCCAACTCCATC
ACTAGGGGTTCCTGCGGCCTCTAGATAGGTCTTGAAAGGAGTGGGAATTGGCTCCGGTGCCCGTCAGTGG
GCAGAGCGCACATCGCCCACAGTCCCCGAGAAGTTGGGGGGAGGGGTCGGCAATTGATCCGGTGCCTAGA
GAAGGTGGCGCGGGGTAAACTGGGAAAGTGATGTCGTGTACTGGCTCCGCCTTTTTCCCGAGGGTGGGGG
AGAACCGTATATAAGTGCAGTAGTCGCCGTGAACGTTCTTTTTCGCAACGGGTTTGCCGCCAGAACACAG
GAAACTTAAGCTTGCCACCATGGGATCTCCAAAAAAGAAACGGAAGGTGGGATCCAACCATGACCAGGAA
TTTGACCCCCCAAAGGTTTACCCACCTGTGCCAGCTGAGAAGAGGAAGCCCATCCGCGTGCTGTCTCTCT
TTGATGGGATTGCTACAGGGCTCCTGGTGCTGAAGGACCTGGGCATCCAAGTGGACCGCTACATTGCCTC
CGAGGTGTGTGAGGACTCCATCACGGTGGGCATGGTGCGGCACCAGGGAAAGATCATGTACGTCGGGGAC
GTCCGCAGCGTCACACAGAAGCATATCCAGGAGTGGGGCCCATTCGACCTGGTGATTGGAGGCAGTCCCT
GCAATGACCTCTCCATTGTCAACCCTGCCCGCAAGGGACTTTATGAGGGTACTGGCCGCCTCTTCTTTGA
GTTCTACCGCCTCCTGCATGATGCGCGGCCCAAGGAGGGAGATGATCGCCCCTTCTTCTGGCTCTTTGAG
AATGTGGTGGCCATGGGCGTTAGTGACAAGAGGGACATCTCGCGATTTCTTGAGTCTAACCCCGTGATGA
TTGACGCCAAAGAAGTGTCTGCTGCACACAGGGCCCGTTACTTCTGGGGTAACCTTCCTGGCATGAACAG
GCCTTTGGCATCCACTGTGAATGATAAGCTGGAGCTGCAAGAGTGTCTGGAGCACGGCAGAATAGCCAAG
TTCAGCAAAGTGAGGACCATTACCACCAGGTCAAACTCTATAAAGCAGGGCAAAGACCAGCATTTCCCCG
TGTTCATGAACGAGAAGGAGGACATCCTGTGGTGCACTGAAATGGAAAGGGTGTTTGGCTTCCCCGTCCA
CTACACAGACGTCTCCAACATGAGCCGCTTGGCGAGGCAGAGACTGCTGGGCCGATCGTGGAGCGTGCCG
GTCATCCGCCACCTCTTCGCTCCGCTGAAGGAATATTTTGCTTGTGTGTCTAGCGGCAATAGTAACGCTA
ACAGCCGCGGGCCGAGCTTCAGCAGCGGCCTGGTGCCGTTAAGCTTGCGCGGCAGCCATATGGGCCCTAT
GGAGATATACAAGACAGTGTCTGCATGGAAGAGACAGCCAGTGCGGGTACTGAGCCTCTTCAGAAACATC
GACAAGGTACTAAAGAGTTTGGGCTTCTTGGAAAGCGGTTCTGGTTCTGGGGGAGGAACGCTGAAGTACG
TGGAAGATGTCACAAATGTCGTGAGGAGAGACGTGGAGAAATGGGGCCCCTTTGACCTGGTGTACGGCTC
GACGCAGCCCCTAGGCAGCTCTTGTGATCGCTGTCCCGGCTGGTACATGTTCCAGTTCCACCGGATCCTG
CAGTATGCGCTGCCTCGCCAGGAGAGTCAGCGGCCCTTCTTCTGGATATTCATGGACAATCTGCTGCTGA
CTGAGGATGACCAAGAGACAACTACCCGCTTCCTTCAGACAGAGGCTGTGACCCTCCAGGATGTCCGTGG
CAGAGACTACCAGAATGCTATGCGGGTGTGGAGCAACATTCCAGGGCTGAAGAGCAAGCATGCGCCCCTG
ACCCCAAAGGAAGAAGAGTATCTGCAAGCCCAAGTCAGAAGCAGGAGCAAGCTGGACGCCCCGAAAGTTG
ACCTCCTGGTGAAGAACTGCCTTCTCCCGCTGAGAGAGTACTTCAAGTATTTTTCTCAAAACTCACTTCC
TCTTGGAGGGCCGAGCTCTGGCGCACCCCCACCAAGTGGAGGGTCTCCTGCCGGGTCCCCAACATCTACT
GAAGAAGGCACCAGCGAATCCGCAACGCCCGAGTCAGGCCCTGGTACCTCCACAGAACCATCTGAAGGTA
GTGCGCCTGGTTCCCCAGCTGGAAGCCCTACTTCCACCGAAGAAGGCACGTCAACCGAACCAAGTGAAGG
ATCTGCCCCTGGGACCAGCACTGAACCATCTGAGATGAGATACGTGTACGTGCTGGATGTGGACGGCAAG
CCTCTGATGCCTACATGCAGGTTCGGCAAGGTGCGGAGAATGCTGAAATCTGGCCAAGCTAAGGCCGTGG
ACACCCTGCCTTTCACCATCCAGCTGACCTACAAGCCCAGAACCAGAATCCTGCAACCTGTGACCCTGGG
CCAGGCCCCCGGCAGAACCAATATCGGAATGGCCGCCGTGCGGTTCGACGGCAAGGAACTGGGAAGATTC
CACTGCATCACAAGAAACAAGGAAATCCCTAAGCTGATGGCCGACAGAATGGCAGCCAGAAAGGCCTCCC
GGAGAGGCGAGAGACTGGCCAGAAAGCGCCTGGCCCGGAAACTGCACACCACCGCCAAGCACCTGAATGG
CAGAATCCTGCCAGGATGTAGCGAGCCCATCGCCGTGAAGGACATCATCAACACAGAGAGCAGATTCAAC
AACAGAATCCTGACCAAATGCAAAGTGTGCGGCAAGAACACCCCTCTGAGAAGAAACGTGCGGGAACTCC
TGCTGGAAAACATCGTGAAGAACATCAGACTGCACGGCCCTGGCGGAGAGATCGTGGGCCTGCACCCCGA
CCTGAAGGAAACACTCAAGAGAACCATCCTGGAAGGCCAGCAGGGCAATATCAACAAGCTGTTCAGGAAA
CTTAGAAAGGTGTACAAGATCACCCTGAACCAGAAAGACTGGCCTGGCAAAAACCTGACCGATATCGCTA
AGAATAAGCTGCCAGGCCGGCTGCCCTTCTGCAAGGAGCACTTCGCCGAGAACGAGAAGTTCACCACCAT
CGAGAAGAGCACCTTCCGGCTGACCCCTACCGCCACCCAGCTGCTGCGGACCCACATCAACCTGTTTAGA
AAGCTGAGCGGCATCCTGCCCGTGACCGACGTGGCCGTCGAGCTGAACAAGTTCGCCTTTATGCAGCTGG
ACAACCCTGAGATGAAGAAGCGGGAAATCGACTTCTGCCACGGCCCACTGTGCGGCACCGGCGGCCTGGA
AGCCGCTGTTAAGGAGCAGCAGGATGGAAAATGCCTGCTGTGTGGAAAAGAATCTATCGGCCACTACCAC
GCCATCGTGCCTAGGTCCCGTAGAGGCAGCAACACCATCGCTAATATCGCCGGCCTTTGTCCTAAGTGCC
ACGAGCTCGTGCACAAGGACGCCGATACAGCCGAGTCTCTGACAGAGATGAAAACCGGCCTGATGAAGAA
GTATGGAGGCACCAGCGTGCTGAACCAGATCATCCCCAAGCTGGTGGAAACCCTGGCCGACCTGTTTCCT
GGCCACTTCCACGTGACAAACGGCTGGAACACCAAGGAGTTCAGAGAGAAACATCATCTGGAAAAGGATC
ACGACGTGGATGCTTACTGCATCGCCTGCAGCCACCTGAAGCCTGAGGAAACCCTGGTGGAAACTGAGCC
TTTCGAGATCCTGCAGTTCAGAAAGCACAACAGAGCCATCATTCACCACCAGACCGAGCGGACGTACAAG
CTGGACGGCGTGACAGTGGCTAAAAATAGAAAGAAACGGATGGAACAGAAAACCGACAGCCTGGAAGATT
GGTACGTGGACATGGCCAAGGAACACGGCAAAACACAGGCCGATGCCATGCGGAGCAGACTGACCGTGAT
CAAGAGCACACGGTATTACAACACCCCTGGCAGAATGATGCCAGGCACAGTTTTCCTGTACGAGGGCAAG
AGATACGTGATGACCGGCCAGATTACAAACGGCAAGTACTACAGAGCCTACGGCCAGGAGAAGCGGAACT
TCCCCGCTGTCAAGGTGAGGATTCTGACAAAGAACACCGGACTAGTCTTTGTGGCCTCTGGCGGCTCAAA
AAGAACCGCCGACGGCAGCGAATTCGAGCCCAAGAAGAAGAGGAAAGTCGGATCCGGCGGTGGCGGAGGG
ATGGATGCTAAGTCACTAACTGCCTGGTCCCGGACACTGGTGACCTTCAAGGATGTATTTGTGGACTTCA
CCAGGGAGGAGTGGAAGCTGCTGGACACTGCTCAGCAGATCGTGTACAGAAATGTGATGCTGGAGAACTA
TAAGAACCTGGTTTCCTTGGGTTATCAGCTTACTAAGCCAGATGTGATCCTCCGGTTGGAGAAGGGAGAA
GAGCCCGGATCCTACCCATACGATGTTCCAGATTACGCTTAAGAATTCAATAAAATATCTTTATTTTCAT
TACATCTGTGTGTTGGTTTTTTGTGTGAAAAAAGTTGTAAGCCGGTATGAGCGGAAAACCGCACATACCG
TTAAAGTTTCCATAGCATGGGCATGTCTAGCCGGAGCGCGGAGCTTGGAATCACCCCGCGGCGAATGACA
TGTCACTGCTCTGCTCAGTAACCCTTTCGGGTTATTGACTTGTCTTCGTCCCAGGAAGACATGGTGTTTC
GTCCTTTCCACAAGATATATAAAGCCAAGAAATCGAAATACTTTCAAGTTACGGTAAGCATATGATAGTC
CATTTTAAAACATAATTTTAAAACTGCAAACTACCCAAGAAATTATTACTTTCTACGTCACGTATTTTGT
ACTAATATCTTTGTGTTTACAGTCAAATTAATTCCAATTATCTCTCTAACAGCCTTGTATCGTATATGCA
AATATGAAGGAATCATGGGAAATAGGCCCTCGCGGCCGCAGGAACCCCTAGTGATGGAGTTGGCCACTCC
CTCTCTGCGCGCTCGCTCGCTCACTGAGGCCGGGCGACCAAAGGTCGCCCGACGCCCGGGCTTTGCCCGG
GCGGCCTCAGTGAGCGAGCGAGCGCGCAGCTGCCTGCAGGGGCGCCTGATGCGGTATTTTCTCCTTACGC
ATCTGTGCGGTATTTCACACCGCATA
[35 nt withheld, positions 7690-7724]
Features (pLannotate 1.2.2; 18 found; start..end, strand, type, name):
    440..489     -  misc_feature   bom (fragment): basis of mobility region from pBR322
    591..626     -  CDS            rop (fragment): Rop protein, which maintains plasmids at low copy number; rop
    721..825     +  promoter       AmpR promoter: bla
    826..1686    +  CDS            AmpR: β-lactamase; bla; confers resistance to ampicillin, carbenicillin, and related antibiotics
   1857..2445    +  rep_origin     ori: high-copy-number ColE1/pMB1/pBR322/pUC origin of replication
   2518..2545    +  repeat_region  AAV2 ITR (fragment): inverted terminal repeat of adeno-associated virus serotype 2 inverted
   2574..2601    +  repeat_region  AAV2 ITR (fragment): inverted terminal repeat of adeno-associated virus serotype 2 inverted
   2649..2666    +  CDS            small t antigen (fragment): SV40 (simian virus 40) small t antigen
   2692..2903    +  promoter       EF-1α core promoter: core promoter for human elongation factor EF-1α
   2959..3861    +  CDS            Dnmt3a (fragment): DNM3A_MOUSE - Experimental evidence at protein level: Swiss-Prot protein existence level 1. Required for genome-wide de novo methylation and is essential for the establishment of DNA methylation patterns during development (PubMed:9662389, PubMed:11399089, PubMed:10555141, PubMed:11919202, PubMed:16567415, PubMed:17713477). DNA methylation is coordinated with methylation of histones (PubMed:9662389, PubMed:11399089, PubMed:10555141, PubMed:11919202, PubMed:16567415, PubMed:17713477). It modifies DNA in a non-processive manner and also methylates non-CpG sites (PubMed:9662389, PubMed:11399089,
   3946..4587    +  CDS            Dnmt3l (fragment): DNM3L_MOUSE - Experimental evidence at protein level: Swiss-Prot protein existence level 1. Catalytically inactive regulatory factor of DNA methyltransferases that can either promote or inhibit DNA methylation depending on the context (PubMed:11719692, PubMed:15318244, PubMed:15671018, PubMed:24074865). Essential for the function of DNMT3A and DNMT3B: activates DNMT3A and DNMT3B by binding to their catalytic domain (PubMed:15671018). Acts by accelerating the binding of DNA and S-adenosyl-L-methionine (AdoMet) to the methyltransferases and dissociates from the complex after DNA binding to the m
   6784..6969    +  CDS            KRAB: Krüppel-associated box (KRAB) transcriptional repression domain from the human zinc finger protein ZNF10 (Margolin et al., 1994)
   6976..7004    +  CDS            3xHA (fragment): three tandem HA epitope tags
   7012..7060    +  polyA_signal   poly(A) signal: synthetic polyadenylation signal
   7244..7484    -  promoter       U6 promoter: RNA polymerase III promoter for human U6 snRNA
   7493..7633    +  repeat_region  AAV2 ITR: inverted terminal repeat of adeno-associated virus serotype 2 inverted
   7638..7689    -  misc_feature   bom (fragment): basis of mobility region from pBR322
   7708..439     +  rep_origin     f1 ori (across the origin) (sequence partly withheld): f1 bacteriophage origin of replication; arrow indicates direction of (+) strand synthesis
