[The description below was written by a language model from this plasmid's Addgene catalogue record and pLannotate feature annotations shown in this document.]
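Description:
pHS2056 is an AAV transfer plasmid built on a pAAV backbone that carries, within a single vector genome, both the OMEGAOff epigenome-editing effector and the scaffold for its guide omegaRNA. It is propagated in bacteria as a high-copy plasmid through a ColE1/pUC-type origin and selected with ampicillin via the bla gene. An f1 origin and short remnants of pBR322 bom and rop sequences are also annotated in the backbone. AAV2 inverted terminal repeats flank the payload and provide the signals for replication and packaging into AAV particles. The right-hand ITR is annotated in full, while the left one was detected only as short fragments.

The protein cassette is driven by the compact EFS (EF-1α core) promoter and ends in a short synthetic polyadenylation signal. It encodes an N-terminal SV40 NLS, DNMT3A and DNMT3L domains, NovaIscB, a ZNF10 KRAB repression domain and a C-terminal HA tag. NovaIscB is described as OrufIscB engineered by insertion of the REC domain from NbaCas9-1 plus the E137K, E409R and I533K substitutions. It has no annotation of its own and presumably occupies the unannotated stretch between Dnmt3l and KRAB.

The record is inconsistent on species. It lists mouse as the insert species and the annotation matches the methyltransferase segments to mouse proteins, while the mutation field calls them human DNMT3A-3L.

A human U6 promoter in the opposite orientation drives the NovaIscB omegaRNA scaffold. The scaffold is shortened by replacing A12–A57 with a GAAA loop and removing 17 nt from its 3' end. The record does not name a targeting sequence.

Together these parts are intended for RNA-guided recruitment of DNA methylation and KRAB-mediated repression to a chosen locus, giving persistent gene silencing deliverable in vivo by a single AAV.
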