Addgene plasmid #239837: pHS2056
Purpose: OMEGAOff + omegaRNA scaffold AAV expression
Depositing lab: Feng Zhang. Depositing organization: Broad Institute. Publication: Evolution-guided protein design of IscB for persistent epigenome editing in vivo. Kannan S, Altae-Tran H, Zhu S, Xu P, Strebinger D, Oshiro R, Faure G, Moeller L, Pham J, Mears KS, Ni HM, Macrae RK, Zhang F. Nat Biotechnol. 2025 May 7. doi: 10.1038/s41587-025-02655-3. PubMed 40335752.
Backbone
  Vector backbone: pAAV
  Vector type: AAV
Growth in bacteria
  Bacterial resistance: Ampicillin, 100 μg/mL
  Growth temperature: 37°C
  Growth strain: NEB Stable
  Copy number: High Copy
Gene/Insert
  Gene/Insert name: DNMT3A-DNMT3L-NovaIscB-KRAB::NovaIscB omegaRNA scaffold
  Species: M. musculus (mouse)
  Mutation: Insertion of REC domain from NbaCas9-1 + E137K/E409R/I533K in OrufIscB, fusion to human DNMT3A-3L and KRAB; Replacement of A12-A57 with GAAA in omegaRNA scaffold and 17 nt truncation at the 3' end of omegaRNA scaffold
  Promoter: EFS; human U6
  Tag / fusion protein: SV40 NLS (N terminal on insert); HA (C terminal on insert)
  Cloning method: Gibson Cloning
Terms and licenses: Academic/Nonprofit Terms; Industry Terms: Not Available to Industry
How to cite: pHS2056 was a gift from Feng Zhang (Addgene plasmid # 239837 ; http://n2t.net/addgene:239837 ; RRID:Addgene_239837)
